>Addgene plasmid #74430 | pmirGlo-CALB2-3'UTR delta ARE&mir30 | addgene full sequence | sequence record 145621 | Addgene assembled sequence
CATGCAAGCTGATCCGGCTGCTAACAAAGCCCGAAAGGAAGCTGAGTTGGCTGCTGCCACCGCTGAGCAA
TAACTAGCATAACCCCTTGGGGCGGCCGCTTCGAGCAGACATGATAAGATACATTGATGAGTTTGGACAA
ACCACAACTAGAATGCAGTGAAAAAAATGCTTTATTTGTGAAATTTGTGATGCTATTGCTTTATTTGTAA
CCATTATAAGCTGCAATAAACAAGTTAACAACAACAATTGCATTCATTTTATGTTTCAGGTTCAGGGGGA
GATGTGGGAGGTTTTTTTAAGCAAGTAAAACCTCTACAAATGTGGTAAAATCGAATTTTAACAAAATATT
AACGCTTACAATTTCCTGATGCGGTATTTTCTCCTTACGCATCTGTGCGGTATTTCACACCGCATACGCG
GATCTGCGCAGCACCATGGCCTGAAATAACCTCTGAAAGAGGAACTTGGTTAGGTACCTTCTGAGGCGGA
AAGAACCAGCTGTGGAATGTGTGTCAGTTAGGGTGTGGAAAGTCCCCAGGCTCCCCAGCAGGCAGAAGTA
TGCAAAGCATGCATCTCAATTAGTCAGCAACCAGGTGTGGAAAGTCCCCAGGCTCCCCAGCAGGCAGAAG
TATGCAAAGCATGCATCTCAATTAGTCAGCAACCATAGTCCCGCCCCTAACTCCGCCCATCCCGCCCCTA
ACTCCGCCCAGTTCCGCCCATTCTCCGCCCCATGGCTGACTAATTTTTTTTATTTATGCAGAGGCCGAGG
CCGCCTCGGCCTCTGAGCTATTCCAGAAGTAGTGAGGAGGCTTTTTTGGAGGCCTAGGCTTTTGCAAAAA
GCTTGATTCTTCTGACACAACAGTCTCGAACCAAAGGCTGGAGCCACCATGGCTTCCAAGGTGTACGACC
CCGAGCAACGCAAACGCATGATCACTGGGCCTCAGTGGTGGGCTCGCTGCAAGCAAATGAACGTGCTGGA
CTCCTTCATCAACTACTATGATTCCGAGAAGCACGCCGAGAACGCCGTGATTTTTCTGCATGGTAACGCT
GCCTCCAGCTACCTGTGGAGGCACGTCGTGCCTCACATCGAGCCCGTGGCTAGATGCATCATCCCTGATC
TGATCGGAATGGGTAAGTCCGGCAAGAGCGGGAATGGCTCATATCGCCTCCTGGATCACTACAAGTACCT
CACCGCTTGGTTCGAGCTGCTGAACCTTCCAAAGAAAATCATCTTTGTGGGCCACGACTGGGGGGCTTGT
CTGGCCTTTCACTACTCCTACGAGCACCAAGACAAGATCAAGGCCATCGTCCATGCTGAGAGTGTCGTGG
ACGTGATCGAGTCCTGGGACGAGTGGCCTGACATCGAGGAGGATATCGCCCTGATCAAGAGCGAAGAGGG
CGAGAAAATGGTGCTTGAGAATAACTTCTTCGTCGAGACCATGCTCCCAAGCAAGATCATGCGGAAACTG
GAGCCTGAGGAGTTCGCTGCCTACCTGGAGCCATTCAAGGAGAAGGGCGAGGTTAGACGGCCTACCCTCT
CCTGGCCTCGCGAGATCCCTCTCGTTAAGGGAGGCAAGCCCGACGTCGTCCAGATTGTCCGCAACTACAA
CGCCTACCTTCGGGCCAGCGACGATCTGCCTAAGATGTTCATCGAGTCCGACCCTGGGTTCTTTTCCAAC
GCTATTGTCGAGGGAGCTAAGAAGTTCCCTAACACCGAGTTCGTGAAGGTGAAGGGCCTCCACTTCAGCC
AGGAGGACGCTCCAGATGAAATGGGTAAGTACATCAAGAGCTTCGTGGAGCGCGTGCTGAAGAACGAGCA
GACCGGTGGTGGGAGCGGAGGTGGCGGATCAGGTGGCGGAGGCTCCGGAGGGATTGAACAAGATGGATTG
CACGCAGGTTCTCCGGCCGCTTGGGTGGAGAGGCTATTCGGCTATGACTGGGCACAACAGACAATCGGCT
GCTCTGATGCCGCCGTGTTCCGGCTGTCAGCGCAGGGGCGCCCGGTTCTTTTTGTCAAGACCGACCTGTC
CGGTGCCCTGAATGAACTGCAGGACGAGGCAGCGCGGCTATCGTGGCTGGCCACGACGGGCGTTCCTTGC
GCAGCTGTGCTCGACGTTGTCACTGAAGCGGGAAGGGACTGGCTGCTATTGGGCGAAGTGCCGGGGCAGG
ATCTCCTGTCATCTCACCTTGCTCCTGCCGAGAAAGTATCCATCATGGCTGATGCAATGCGGCGGCTGCA
TACGCTTGATCCGGCTACCTGCCCATTCGACCACCAAGCGAAACATCGCATCGAGCGAGCACGTACTCGG
ATGGAAGCCGGTCTTGTCGATCAGGATGATCTGGACGAAGAGCATCAGGGGCTCGCGCCAGCCGAACTGT
TCGCCAGGCTCAAGGCGCGCATGCCCGACGGCGAGGATCTCGTCGTGACCCATGGCGATGCCTGCTTGCC
GAATATCATGGTGGAAAATGGCCGCTTTTCTGGATTCATCGACTGTGGCCGGCTGGGTGTGGCGGACCGC
TATCAGGACATAGCGTTGGCTACCCGTGATATTGCTGAAGAGCTTGGCGGCGAATGGGCTGACCGCTTCC
TCGTGCTTTACGGTATCGCCGCTCCCGATTCGCAGCGCATCGCCTTCTATCGCCTTCTTGACGAGTTCTT
CTGAGCGGGACTCTGGGGTTCGAAATGACCGACCAAGCGACGCCCAACCTGCCATCACGATGGCCGCAAT
AAAATATCTTTATTTTCATTACATCTGTGTGTTGGTTTTTTGTGTGAATCGATAGCGATAAGGATCCTCT
TTGCGCTTGCGTTTTCCCTTGTCCAGATAGCCCAGTAGCTGACATTCATCCGGGGTCAGCACCGTTTCTG
CGGACTGGCTTTCTACGTAATGGTTTCTTAGACGTCAGGTGGCACTTTTCGGGGAAATGTGCGCGGAACC
CCTATTTGTTTATTTTTCTAAATACATTCAAATATGTATCCGCTCATGAGACAATAACCCTGATAAATGC
TTCAATAATATTGAAAAAGGAAGAGTATGAGTATTCAACATTTCCGTGTCGCCCTTATTCCCTTTTTTGC
GGCATTTTGCCTTCCTGTTTTTGCTCACCCAGAAACGCTGGTGAAAGTAAAAGATGCTGAAGATCAGTTG
GGTGCACGAGTGGGTTACATCGAACTGGATCTCAACAGCGGTAAGATCCTTGAGAGTTTTCGCCCCGAAG
AACGTTTTCCAATGATGAGCACTTTCAAAGTTCTGCTATGTGGCGCGGTATTATCCCGTATTGACGCCGG
GCAAGAGCAACTCGGTCGCCGCATACACTATTCTCAGAATGACTTGGTTGAGTACTCACCAGTCACAGAA
AAGCATCTTACGGATGGCATGACAGTAAGAGAATTATGCAGTGCTGCCATAACCATGAGTGATAACACTG
CGGCCAACTTACTTCTGACAACTATCGGAGGACCGAAGGAGCTAACCGCTTTTTTGCACAACATGGGGGA
TCATGTAACTCGCCTTGATCGTTGGGAACCGGAGCTGAATGAAGCCATACCAAACGACGAGCGTGACACC
ACGATGCCTGTAGCAATGGCAACAACGTTGCGCAAACTATTAACTGGCGAACTACTTACTCTAGCTTCCC
GGCAACAATTAATAGACTGGATGGAGGCGGATAAAGTTGCAGGACCACTTCTGCGCTCGGCCCTTCCGGC
TGGCTGGTTTATTGCTGATAAATCTGGAGCCGGTGAGCGTGGGTCTCGCGGTATCATTGCAGCACTGGGG
CCAGATGGTAAGCCCTCCCGTATCGTAGTTATCTACACGACGGGGAGTCAGGCAACTATGGATGAACGAA
ATAGACAGATCGCTGAGATAGGTGCCTCACTGATTAAGCATTGGTAATTCGAAATGACCGACCAAGCGAC
GCCCAACCGGTATCAGCTCACTCAAAGGCGGTAATACGGTTATCCACAGAATCAGGGGATAACGCAGGAA
AGAACATGTGAGCAAAAGGCCAGCAAAAGGCCAGGAACCGTAAAAAGGCCGCGTTGCTGGCGTTTTTCCA
TAGGCTCCGCCCCCCTGACGAGCATCACAAAAATCGACGCTCAAGTCAGAGGTGGCGAAACCCGACAGGA
CTATAAAGATACCAGGCGTTTCCCCCTGGAAGCTCCCTCGTGCGCTCTCCTGTTCCGACCCTGCCGCTTA
CCGGATACCTGTCCGCCTTTCTCCCTTCGGGAAGCGTGGCGCTTTCTCATAGCTCACGCTGTAGGTATCT
CAGTTCGGTGTAGGTCGTTCGCTCCAAGCTGGGCTGTGTGCACGAACCCCCCGTTCAGCCCGACCGCTGC
GCCTTATCCGGTAACTATCGTCTTGAGTCCAACCCGGTAAGACACGACTTATCGCCACTGGCAGCAGCCA
CTGGTAACAGGATTAGCAGAGCGAGGTATGTAGGCGGTGCTACAGAGTTCTTGAAGTGGTGGCCTAACTA
CGGCTACACTAGAAGGACAGTATTTGGTATCTGCGCTCTGCTGAAGCCAGTTACCTTCGGAAAAAGAGTT
GGTAGCTCTTGATCCGGCAAACAAACCACCGCTGGTAGCGGTGGTTTTTTTGTTTGCAAGCAGCAGATTA
CGCGCAGAAAAAAAGGATTTCAAGAAGATCCTTTGATCTTTTCTACGGGGTCTGACGCTCAGTGGAACGA
AAACTCACGTTAAGGGATTTTGGTCATGAGATTATCAAAAAGGATCTTCACCTAGATCCTTTTATAGTCC
GGAAATACAGGAACGCACGCTGGATGGCCCTTCGCTGGGATGGTGAAACCATGAAAAATGGCAGCTTCAG
TGGATTAAGTGGGGGTAATGTGGCCTGTACCCTCTGGTTGCATAGGTATTCATACGGTTAAAATTTATCA
GGCGCGATTGCGGCAGTTTTTCGGGTGGTTTGTTGCCATTTTTACCTGTCTGCTGCCGTGATCGCGCTGA
ACGCGTTTTAGCGGTGCGTACAATTAAGGGATTATGGTAAATCCACTTACTGTCTGCCCTCGTAGCCATC
GAGATAAACCGCAGTACTCCGGCCACGATGCGTCCGGCGTAGAGGATCGAGATCTACCGGGTAGGGGAGG
CGCTTTTCCCAAGGCAGTCTGGAGCATGCGCTTTAGCAGCCCCGCTGGGCACTTGGCGCTACACAAGTGG
CCTCTGGCCTCGCACACATTCCACATCCACCGGTAGGCGCCAACCGGCTCCGTTCTTTGGTGGCCCCTTC
GCGCCACCTTCTACTCCTCCCCTAGTCAGGAAGTTCCCCCCCGCCCCGCAGCTCGCGTCGTGCAGGACGT
GACAAATGGAAGTAGCACGTCTCACTAGTCTCGTGCAGATGGACAGCACCGCTGAGCAATGGAAGCGGGT
AGGCCTTTGGGGCAGCGGCCAATAGCAGCTTTGCTCCTTCGCTTTCTGGGCTCAGAGGCTGGGAAGGGGT
GGGTCCGGGGGCGGGCTCAGGGGCGGGCTCAGGGGCGGGGCGGGCGCCCGAAGGTCCTCCGGAGGCCCGG
CATTCTGCACGCTTCAAAAGCGCACGTCTGCCGCGCTGTTCTCCTCTTCCTCATCTCCGGGCCTTTCGAC
CTGCAGCCCAAGCTTGGCAATCCGGTACTGTTGGTAAAGCCACCATGGAAGATGCCAAAAACATTAAGAA
GGGCCCAGCGCCATTCTACCCACTCGAAGACGGGACCGCCGGCGAGCAGCTGCACAAAGCCATGAAGCGC
TACGCCCTGGTGCCCGGCACCATCGCCTTTACCGACGCACATATCGAGGTGGACATTACCTACGCCGAGT
ACTTCGAGATGAGCGTTCGGCTGGCAGAAGCTATGAAGCGCTATGGGCTGAATACAAACCATCGGATCGT
GGTGTGCAGCGAGAATAGCTTGCAGTTCTTCATGCCCGTGTTGGGTGCCCTGTTCATCGGTGTGGCTGTG
GCCCCAGCTAACGACATCTACAACGAGCGCGAGCTGCTGAACAGCATGGGCATCAGCCAGCCCACCGTCG
TATTCGTGAGCAAGAAAGGGCTGCAAAAGATCCTCAACGTGCAAAAGAAGCTACCGATCATACAAAAGAT
CATCATCATGGATAGCAAGACCGACTACCAGGGCTTCCAAAGCATGTACACCTTCGTGACTTCCCATTTG
CCACCCGGCTTCAACGAGTACGACTTCGTGCCCGAGAGCTTCGACCGGGACAAAACCATCGCCCTGATCA
TGAACAGTAGTGGCAGTACCGGATTGCCCAAGGGCGTAGCCCTACCGCACCGCACCGCTTGTGTCCGATT
CAGTCATGCCCGCGACCCCATCTTCGGCAACCAGATCATCCCCGACACCGCTATCCTCAGCGTGGTGCCA
TTTCACCACGGCTTCGGCATGTTCACCACGCTGGGCTACTTGATCTGCGGCTTTCGGGTCGTGCTCATGT
ACCGCTTCGAGGAGGAGCTATTCTTGCGCAGCTTGCAAGACTATAAGATTCAATCTGCCCTGCTGGTGCC
CACACTATTTAGCTTCTTCGCTAAGAGCACTCTCATCGACAAGTACGACCTAAGCAACTTGCACGAGATC
GCCAGCGGCGGGGCGCCGCTCAGCAAGGAGGTAGGTGAGGCCGTGGCCAAACGCTTCCACCTACCAGGCA
TCCGCCAGGGCTACGGCCTGACAGAAACAACCAGCGCCATTCTGATCACCCCCGAAGGGGACGACAAGCC
TGGCGCAGTAGGCAAGGTGGTGCCCTTCTTCGAGGCTAAGGTGGTGGACTTGGACACCGGTAAGACACTG
GGTGTGAACCAGCGCGGCGAGCTGTGCGTCCGTGGCCCCATGATCATGAGCGGCTACGTTAACAACCCCG
AGGCTACAAACGCTCTCATCGACAAGGACGGCTGGCTGCACAGCGGCGACATCGCCTACTGGGACGAGGA
CGAGCACTTCTTCATCGTGGACCGGCTGAAGAGCCTGATCAAATACAAGGGCTACCAGGTAGCCCCAGCC
GAACTGGAGAGCATCCTGCTGCAACACCCCAACATCTTCGACGCCGGGGTCGCCGGCCTGCCCGACGACG
ATGCCGGCGAGCTGCCCGCCGCAGTCGTCGTGCTGGAACACGGTAAAACCATGACCGAGAAGGAGATCGT
GGACTATGTGGCCAGCCAGGTTACAACCGCCAAGAAGCTGCGCGGTGGTGTTGTGTTCGTGGACGAGGTG
CCTAAAGGACTGACCGGCAAGTTGGACGCCCGCAAGATCCGCGAGATTCTCATTAAGGCCAAGAAGGGCG
GCAAGATCGCCGTGTAATTCTAGTTGTTTAAACGAGCTCGCTAGCAGTGGGGACGGGGGCTGCTTCTCCA
CCTCCCCCAAACCCTGCTTCTGCTGCCCTGATGCGTCTACCCAGACTCAGAGACCGTGAGCGCCCCGCCC
CCACCCCTACAGCCTGCACACACCTGCCTGCAGAGCAGGAAATGAGAGATAGAGGATGGGCAGCTGGGGG
GCTGTCCTGAGCCCCCTGCACCCACCCCTGCCCAGGCAGTCTTTGCTCAGTGGATCACACACATGGAAGG
TGATGGGGGCATGGGTGGAGGGTCCCTAATTCTCTTCGCTGTGATGCATGAGCTCCCTCGCTGTATGGTC
TGGGCTTCTATGTCCAACAGAGTGGACTCTTCCCTCTCGCTCCCCTCTGCCGGTCCCCCATGCCACCACC
CACCCCAAACTTCCAGGTTCCATCCACCACCTTGCCAATGGTGTAGCTGCCCTCTCAGAACTCCTGTGTG
TGGAAGGCACCCGCCCTTTCCTTGCCTTCTTTACTCGGCGTGCTCCTTTTCTCTTTGGGTTTCTTTTATC
CCAAAGAAGATTATCCAGACAATAAAATGGAAAGGTCCTGCTGTGGAAACTTACCCGTCGACCTGCAGG
Features (pLannotate 1.2.2; 18 found; start..end, strand, type, name):
     17..66      +  CDS            SET1 (fragment): solubility-enhancement tag derived from T7 phage gene 10B
     74..93      +  terminator     T7 terminator (fragment): transcription terminator for bacteriophage T7 RNA polymerase
    115..236     -  polyA_signal   SV40 poly(A) signal: SV40 polyadenylation signal
    259..327     -  CDS            large T antigen (fragment): large T antigen from SV40 (simian virus 40)
    332..364     +  rep_origin     M13 ori (fragment): M13 bacteriophage origin of replication; arrow indicates direction of (+) strand synthesis
    365..416     -  misc_feature   bom (fragment): basis of mobility region from pBR322
    481..838     +  promoter       SV40 promoter: SV40 enhancer and early promoter
    889..1821    +  CDS            hRluc: Renilla luciferase human codon-optimized
   1872..2664    +  CDS            NeoR/KanR (fragment): aminoglycoside phosphotransferase from Tn5; aph(3')-II (or nptII); confers resistance to neomycin, kanamycin, and G418 (Geneticin®)
   2728..2776    +  polyA_signal   poly(A) signal: synthetic polyadenylation signal
   2797..2889    -  CDS            tnpA (fragment): TN5P_ECOLX - Also known as tnp. Experimental evidence at protein level: Swiss-Prot protein existence level 1. Mediates transposition of transposon Tn5 by a 'cut and paste' mechanism. First, the monomeric transposase binds the 19 bp inverted DNA repeats flanking the transposon. Then, dimerization of the DNA- bound transposase creates a synaptic DNA complex. After nicking of the first DNA strand, excision of the transposon proceeds through a series of intermediates. The transposase then mediates the insertion of the transposon at a new site by strand transfer. The activity of the wild- type tran
   2932..3036    +  promoter       AmpR promoter: bla
   3037..3897    +  CDS            AmpR: β-lactamase; bla; confers resistance to ampicillin, carbenicillin, and related antibiotics
   4055..4643    -  rep_origin     ori: high-copy-number ColE1/pMB1/pBR322/pUC origin of replication
   4759..5042    +  misc_feature   cer region: ColE1-derived recombination site that helps to maintain plasmids as monomers
   5099..5598    +  promoter       PGK promoter: mouse phosphoglycerate kinase 1 promoter
   5645..7297    +  CDS            luciferase: firefly luciferase synthetic luc2 version of the luciferase gene
   7897..10      +  misc_feature   MCS (fragment) (across the origin): pUC18/19 multiple cloning site
