[The description below was written by a language model from this plasmid's Addgene catalogue record and pLannotate feature annotations shown in this document.]
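Description:
pmirGlo-CALB2-3'UTR delta ARE&mir30 is a dual-luciferase 3'UTR reporter plasmid for mammalian cells, built on the pmirGLO backbone. It is propagated in E. coli through a high-copy ColE1/pUC-type origin with ampicillin selection (AmpR under its own bla promoter), and a ColE1 cer site is annotated that helps keep the plasmid monomeric. For mammalian cells, the backbone provides G418 selection. The catalogue gives a total size of about 7.9 kb, close to the 7,909 nt assembled sequence.

The primary reporter is the synthetic firefly luciferase gene luc2, driven by a PGK promoter. The roughly 570 bp human CALB2 (calretinin) 3'UTR is the insert. It is not annotated as a feature, but it most likely occupies the unannotated stretch between the end of the luc2 coding sequence and the multiple cloning site remnant. This would make it part of the firefly transcript, upstream of the annotated SV40 polyadenylation signal. In this variant the AU-rich element (the "AU binding sequence") and both miR-30 sites, 1 and 2, are mutated; the record does not state the exact changes.

A second cassette uses the SV40 enhancer/early promoter to drive humanised Renilla luciferase followed by the neomycin phosphotransferase coding sequence, ending in a synthetic poly(A) signal. This unit provides an internal normalisation signal as well as the drug marker. Several short fragment annotations (SET1, large T antigen, tnpA, M13 ori, bom) appear to be partial matches rather than functional parts.

The firefly/Renilla ratio from this construct can be compared with other versions of the UTR to test how the ARE and miR-30 sites contribute to posttranscriptional control of calretinin expression, studied in malignant pleural mesothelioma.
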