Addgene plasmid #74430: pmirGlo-CALB2-3'UTR delta ARE&mir30
Purpose: Calb2 UTR with mutated AU binding sequence and mir-30 site 1 and 2
Depositing lab: Emanuela Felley-Bosco & Rolf Stahel. Depositing organization: Zurich University Hospital. Publication: Posttranscriptional Regulation Controls Calretinin Expression in Malignant Pleural Mesothelioma. Kresoja-Rakic J, Sulemani M, Kirschner MB, Ronner M, Reid G, Kao S, Schwaller B, Weder W, Stahel RA, Felley-Bosco E. Front Genet. 2017 May 29;8:70. doi: 10.3389/fgene.2017.00070. eCollection 2017. PubMed 28611824.
Backbone
  Vector backbone: pmirGLO
  Backbone manufacturer: Promega
  Backbone size w/o insert (bp): 7350
  Total vector size (bp): 7893
  Vector type: Mammalian Expression, Luciferase
  Selectable markers: Neomycin (select with G418)
Growth in bacteria
  Bacterial resistance: Ampicillin, 100 μg/mL
  Growth temperature: 37°C
  Growth strain: DH5alpha
  Copy number: Unknown
Gene/Insert
  Gene/Insert name: CALB2 3'UTR
  Species: H. sapiens (human)
  Insert size (bp): 570
  GenBank ID: NM_001740
  Entrez Gene: CALB2 (a.k.a. CAB29, CAL2, CR)
  Cloning method: Unknown
  Sequencing primers: 5′ mPGK-F; 3′ T7term
Terms and licenses: Academic/Nonprofit Terms; Industry Terms: Not Available to Industry
How to cite: pmirGlo-CALB2-3'UTR delta ARE&mir30 was a gift from Emanuela Felley-Bosco & Rolf Stahel (Addgene plasmid # 74430 ; http://n2t.net/addgene:74430 ; RRID:Addgene_74430)
