>Addgene plasmid #74430 | pmirGlo-CALB2-3'UTR delta ARE&mir30 | depositor partial sequence | sequence record 140360 | pmirGlo-CALB2-3'UTR delta ARE&mir30 sequence 571 bps
AGTGGGGACGGGGGCTGCTTCTCCACCTCCCCCAAACCCTGCTTCTGCTGCCCTGATGCGTCTACCCAGA
CTCAGAGACCGTGAGCGCCCCGCCCCCACCCCTACAGCCTGCACACACCTGCCTGCAGAGCAGGAAATGA
GAGATAGAGGATGGGCAGCTGGGGGGCTGTCCTGAGCCCCCTGCACCCACCCCTGCCCAGGCAGTCTTTG
CTCAGTGGATCACACACATGGAAGGTGATGGGGGCATGGGTGGAGGGTCCCTAATTCTCTTCGCTGTGAT
GCATGAGCTCCCTCGCTGTATGGTCTGGGCTTCTATGTCCAACAGAGTGGACTCTTCCCTCTCGCTCCCC
TCTGCCGGTCCCCCATGCCACCACCCACCCCAAACTTCCAGGTTCCATCCACCACCTTGCCAATGGTGTA
GCTGCCCTCTCAGAACTCCTGTGTGTGGAAGGCACCCGCCCTTTCCTTGCCTTCTTTACTCGGCGTGCTC
CTTTTCTCTTTGGGTTTCTTTTATCCCAAAGAAGATTATCCAGACAATAAAATGGAAAGGTCCTGCTGTG
GAAACTTACCC
