>Addgene plasmid #74430 | pmirGlo-CALB2-3'UTR delta ARE&mir30 | addgene partial sequence | sequence record 142626 | Fluc-F1 5'-AGAAGCTGCGCGGTGGTGTTGTG-3'
TGACCGGCAGTTGGACGCCCGCAAGATCCGCGAGATTCTCATTAAGGCCAAGAAGGGCGGCAAGATCGCC
GTGTAATTCTAGTTGTTTAAACGAGCTCGCTAGCAGTGGGGACGGGGGCTGCTTCTCCACCTCCCCCAAA
CCCTGCTTCTGCTGCCCTGATGCGTCTACCCAGACTCAGAGACCGTGAGCGCCCCGCCCCCACCCCTACA
GCCTGCACACACCTGCCTGCAGAGCAGGAAATGAGAGATAGAGGATGGGCAGCTGGGGGGCTGTCCTGAG
CCCCCTGCACCCACCCCTGCCCAGGCAGTCTTTGCTCAGTGGATCACACACATGGAAGGTGATGGGGGCA
TGGGTGGAGGGTCCCTAATTCTCTTCGCTGTGATGCATGAGCTCCCTCGCTGTATGGTCTGGGCTTCTAT
GTCCAACAGAGTGGACTCTTCCCTCTCGCTCCCCTCTGCCGGTCCCCCATGCCACCACCCACCCCAAACT
TCCAGGTTCCATCCACCACCTTGCCAATGGTGTAGCTGCCCTCTCAGAACTCCTGTGTGTGGAAGGCACC
CGCCCTTTCCTTGCCTTCTTTACTCGGCGTGCTCCTTTTCTCTTTGGGTTTCTTTTATCCCAAAGAAGAT
TATCCAGACAATAAAATGGAAAGGTCCTGCTGTGGAAACTTACCCGTCGACCTGCAGGCATGCAAGCTGA
TCCGGCTGCTAACAAAGCCCGAAAGGAAGCTGAGTTGGCTGCTGCCACCGCTGAGCAATAACTAGCATAA
CCCCTTGGGGCGGCCGCTTCGAGCAGACATGATAAGATACATTGATGAGTTTGGACAAACCACAACTAGA
ATGCAGTGAAAAAAAATGCTTTATTTGTGAAATTTGTGATGCTATTGCTTTATTTGTAACCATTATAAGC
TGCAATAAAAAAGTTAACAACAACAATTGCATTCATTTT
