>Addgene plasmid #74430 | pmirGlo-CALB2-3'UTR delta ARE&mir30 | addgene partial sequence | sequence record 142627 | EBV-rev 5'-GTGGTTTGTCCAAACTCATC-3'
GCCGCCCCAGGGGTTATGCTAGTTATTGCTCAGCGGTGGCAGCAGCCAACTCAGCTTCCTTTCGGGCTTT
GTTAGCAGCCGGATCAGCTTGCATGCCTGCAGGTCGACGGGTAAGTTTCCACAGCAGGACCTTTCCATTT
TATTGTCTGGATAATCTTCTTTGGGATAAAAGAAACCCAAAGAGAAAAGGAGCACGCCGAGTAAAGAAGG
CAAGGAAAGGGCGGGTGCCTTCCACACACAGGAGTTCTGAGAGGGCAGCTACACCATTGGCAAGGTGGTG
GATGGAACCTGGAAGTTTGGGGTGGGTGGTGGCATGGGGGACCGGCAGAGGGGAGCGAGAGGGAAGAGTC
CACTCTGTTGGACATAGAAGCCCAGACCATACAGCGAGGGAGCTCATGCATCACAGCGAAGAGAATTAGG
GACCCTCCACCCATGCCCCCATCACCTTCCATGTGTGTGATCCACTGAGCAAAGACTGCCTGGGCAGGGG
TGGGTGCAGGGGGCTCAGGACAGCCCCCCAGCTGCCCATCCTCTATCTCTCATTTCCTGCTCTGCAGGCA
GGTGTGTGCAGGCTGTAGGGGTGGGGGCGGGGCGCTCACGGTCTCTGAGTCTGGGTAGACGCATCAGGGC
AGCAGAAGCAGGGTTTGGGGGAGGTGGAGAAGCAGCCCCCGTCCCCACTGCTAGCGAGCTCGTTTAAACA
ACTAGAATTACACGGCGATCTTGCCGCCCTTCTTGGCCTTAATGAGAATCTCGCGGATCTTGCGGGCGTC
CAACTTGCCGGTCAGTCCTTTAGGCACCTCGTCCACGAACACAACACCACCGCGCAGCTTCTTGGTGGGT
TGTAACCTGGCTGGCCACATAGTCCA
